>Addgene plasmid #154742 | pEPYC1CB0496 | depositor full sequence | sequence record 299676 | pEPYC1CB0496 sequence 7031 bps
GCAATTGTCTTCTGCACGAAGTGGTTTAAACTATCAGTGTTTGACAGGATATATTGGCGGGTAAACCTAA
GAGAAAAGAGCGTTTATTAGAATAATCGGATATTTAAAAGGGCGTGAAAAGGTTTATCCGTTCGTCCATT
TGTATGTGCATGCCAACCACAGGGTTCCCCAGATCAGGCGCTGGCTGCTGAACCCCCAGCCGGAACTGAC
CCCACAAGGCCCTAGCGTTTGCAATGCACCAGGTCATCATTGACCCAGGCGTGTTCCACCAGGCCGCTGC
CTCGCAACTCTTCGCAGGCTTCGCCGACCTGCTCGCGCCACTTCTTCACGCGGGTGGAATCCGATCCGCA
CATGAGGCGGAAGGTTTCCAGCTTGAGCGGGTACGGCTCCCGGTGCGAGCTGAAATAGTCGAACATCCGT
CGGGCCGTCGGCGACAGCTTGCGGTACTTCTCCCATATGAATTTCGTGTAGTGGTCGCCAGCAAACAGCA
CGACGATTTCCTCGTCGATCAGGACCTGGCAACGGGACGTTTTCTTGCCACGGTCCAGGACGCGGAAGCG
GTGCAGCAGCGACACCGATTCCAGGTGCCCAACGCGGTCGGACGTGAAGCCCATCGCCGTCGCCTGTAGG
CGCGACAGGCATTCCTCGGCCTTCGTGTAATACCGGCCATTGATCGACCAGCCCAGGTCCTGGCAAAGCT
CGTAGAACGTGAAGGTGATCGGCTCGCCGATAGGGGTGCGCTTCGCGTACTCCAACACCTGCTGCCACAC
CAGTTCGTCATCGTCGGCCCGCAGCTCGACGCCGGTGTAGGTGATCTTCACGTCCTTGTTGACGTGGAAA
ATGACCTTGTTTTGCAGCGCCTCGCGCGGGATTTTCTTGTTGCGCGTGGTGAACAGGGCAGAGCGGGCCG
TGTCGTTTGGCATCGCTCGCATCGTGTCCGGCCACGGCGCAATATCGAACAAGGAAAGCTGCATTTCCTT
GATCTGCTGCTTCGTGTGTTTCAGCAACGCGGCCTGCTTGGCCTCGCTGACCTGTTTTGCCAGGTCCTCG
CCGGCGGTTTTTCGCTTCTTGGTCGTCATAGTTCCTCGCGTGTCGATGGTCATCGACTTCGCCAAACCTG
CCGCCTCCTGTTCAAGACGACGCGAACGCTCCACGGCGGCCGATGGCGCGGGCAGGGCAGGGGGAGCCAG
TTGCACGCTGTCGCGCTCGATCTTGGCCGTAGCTTGCTGGACCATCGAGCCGACGGACTGGAAGGTTTCG
CGGGGCGCACGCATGACGGTGCGGCTTGCGATGGTTTCGGCATCCTCGGCGGAAAACCCCGCGTCGATCA
GTTCTTGCCTGTATGCCTTCCGGTCAAACGTCCGATTCATTCACCCTCCTTGCGGGATTGCCCCGACTCA
CGCCGGGGCAATGTGCCCTTATTCCTGATTTGACCCGCCTGGTGCCTTGGTGTCCAGATAATCCACCTTA
TCGGCAATGAAGTCGGTCCCGTAGACCGTCTGGCCGTCCTTCTCGTACTTGGTATTCCGAATCTTGCCCT
GCACGAATACCAGCGACCCCTTGCCCAAATACTTGCCGTGGGCCTCGGCCTGAGAGCCAAAACACTTGAT
GCGGAAGAAGTCGGTGCGCTCCTGCTTGTCGCCGGCATCGTTGCGCCACATCTAGGATCTGCCAGGAACC
GTAAAAAGGCCGCGTTGCTGGCGTTTTTCCATAGGCTCCGCCCCCCTGACGAGCATCACAAAAATCGACG
CTCAAGTCAGAGGTGGCGAAACCCGACAGGACTATAAAGATACCAGGCGTTTCCCCCTGGAAGCTCCCTC
GTGCGCTCTCCTGTTCCGACCCTGCCGCTTACCGGATACCTGTCCGCCTTTCTCCCTTCGGGAAGCGTGG
CGCTTTCTCATAGCTCACGCTGTAGGTATCTCAGTTCGGTGTAGGTCGTTCGCTCCAAGCTGGGCTGTGT
GCACGAACCCCCCGTTCAGCCCGACCGCTGCGCCTTATCCGGTAACTATCGTCTTGAGTCCAACCCGGTA
AGACACGACTTATCGCCACTGGCAGCAGCCACTGGTAACAGGATTAGCAGAGCGAGGTATGTAGGCGGTG
CTACAGAGTTCTTGAAGTGGTGGCCTAACTACGGCTACACTAGAAGAACAGTATTTGGTATCTGCGCTCT
GCTGAAGCCAGTTACCTTCGGAAAAAGAGTTGGTAGCTCTTGATCCGGCAAACAAACCACCGCTGGTAGC
GGTGGTTTTTTTGTTTGCAAGCAGCAGATTACGCGCAGAAAAAAAGGATCTCAAGAAGATCCTTTGATCT
TTTCTACGGGGTCTGACGCTCAGTGGAACGAAAACTCACGTTAAGGGATTTTGGTCATGAGATTATCAAA
AAGGATCTTCACCTAGATCCTTTTAAATTAAAAATGAAGTTTTAAATCAATCTAAAGTATATATGAGTAA
ACTTGGTCTGACAGTTACCAATGCTTAATCAGTGAGGCACCTATCTCAGCGATCTGTCTATTTCGTTCAT
CCATAGTTGCCTGACTCCCCGTCGTGTAGATAACTACGATACGGGAGGGCTTACCATCTGGCCCCAGTGC
TGCAATGATACCGCGAGAACCACGCTCACCGGCTCCAGATTTATCAGCAATAAACCAGCCAGCCGGAAGG
GCCGAGCGCAGAAGTGGTCCTGCAACTTTATCCGCCTCCATCCAGTCTATTAATTGTTGCCGGGAAGCTA
GAGTAAGTAGTTCGCCAGTTAATAGTTTGCGCAACGTTGTTGCCATTGCTACAGGCATCGTGGTGTCACG
CTCGTCGTTTGGTATGGCTTCATTCAGCTCCGGTTCCCAACGATCAAGGCGAGTTACATGATCCCCCATG
TTGTGCAAAAAAGCGGTTAGCTCCTTCGGTCCTCCGATCGTTGTCAGAAGTAAGTTGGCCGCAGTGTTAT
CACTCATGGTTATGGCAGCACTGCATAATTCTCTTACTGTCATGCCATCCGTAAGATGCTTTTCTGTGAC
TGGTGAGTACTCAACCAAGTCATTCTGAGAATAGTGTATGCGGCGACCGAGTTGCTCTTGCCCGGCGTCA
ATACGGGATAATACCGCGCCACATAGCAGAACTTTAAAAGTGCTCATCATTGGAAAACGTTCTTCGGGGC
GAAAACTCTCAAGGATCTTACCGCTGTTGAGATCCAGTTCGATGTAACCCACTCGTGCACCCAACTGATC
TTCAGCATCTTTTACTTTCACCAGCGTTTCTGGGTGAGCAAAAACAGGAAGGCAAAATGCCGCAAAAAAG
GGAATAAGGGCGACACGGAAATGTTGAATACTCATACTCTTCCTTTTTCAATATTATTGAAGCATTTATC
AAGGTTATTGTCTCATGAGCGGATACATATTTGAATGTATTTAGAAAAATAAACAAATAGGGGTTCCGCG
CACGAATTGGCCAGCGCTGCCATTTTTGGGGTGAGGCCGTTCGCGGCCGAGGGGCGCAGCCCCTGGGGGG
ATGGGAGGCCCGCGTTAGCGGGCCGGGAGGGTTCGAGAAGGGGGGGCACCCCCCTTCGGCGTGCGCGGTC
ACGCGCACAGGGCGCAGCCCTGGTTAAAAACAAGGTTTATAAATATTGGTTTAAAAGCAGGTTAAAAGAC
AGGTTAGCGGTGGCCGAAAAACGGGCGGAAACCCTTGCAAATGCTGGATTTTCTGCCTGTGGACAGCCCC
TCAAATGTCAATAGGTGCGCCCCTCATCTGTCAGCACTCTGCCCCTCAAGTGTCAAGGATCGCGCCCCTC
ATCTGTCAGTAGTCGCGCCCCTCAAGTGTCAATACCGCAGGGCACTTATCCCCAGGCTTGTCCACATCAT
CTGTGGGAAACTCGCGTAAAATCAGGCGTTTTCGCCGATTTGCGAGGCTGGCCAGCTCCACGTCGCCGGC
CGAAATCGAGCCTGCCCCTCATCTGTCAACGCCGCGCCGGGTGAGTCGGCCCCTCAAGTGTCAACGTCCG
CCCCTCATCTGTCAGTGAGGGCCAAGTTTTCCGCGAGGTATCCACAACGCCGGCGGCCGCGGTGTCTCGC
ACACGGCTTCGACGGCGTTTCTGGCGCGTTTGCAGGGCCATAGACGGCCGCCAGCCCAGCGGCGAGGGCA
ACCAGCCCGGTGAGCGTCGCAAAGGAGATCCTGATCTGACTGATGGGCTGCCTGTATCGAGTGGTGATTT
TGTGCCGAGCTGCCGGTCGGGGAGCTGTTGGCTGGCTGGTGGCAGGATATATTGTGGTGTAAACAAATTG
ACGCTTAGACAACTTAATAACACATTGCGGACGTTTTTAATGTACTGGGGTGGATGCAGTGGGCCCCACT
CTGTGAAGACAATGCCGAATTCGGATCCGGAGGGAGGCGTGTCGTTTTAGTGAGGTGGTGGAGCACGACA
AAAAATGTCAAAGATATCAGAAGATCAAAGGGCTACTATATAAGGTTTTGCTATTCATTGAAAGCAGTAG
TGACTGATTTGTATATATACTGTATTTTTACAACAATTACCAACAACAACAAACAACAAACAACATTACA
ATTACTATTTACAATTACAATGGAGGACGCCAAAAACATAAAGAAAGGCCCGGCGCCATTCTATCCGCTG
GAAGATGGAACCGCTGGAGAGCAACTGCATAAGGCTATGAAGAGATACGCCCTGGTTCCTGGAACAATTG
CTTTTACAGATGCACATATCGAGGTGGACATCACTTACGCTGAGTACTTCGAAATGTCCGTTCGGTTGGC
AGAAGCTATGAAACGATATGGGCTGAATACAAATCACAGAATCGTCGTATGCAGTGAAAACTCTCTTCAA
TTCTTTATGCCGGTGTTGGGCGCGTTATTTATCGGAGTTGCAGTTGCGCCCGCGAACGACATTTATAATG
AACGTGAATTGCTCAACAGTATGGGCATTTCGCAGCCTACCGTGGTGTTCGTTTCCAAAAAGGGGTTGCA
AAAAATTTTGAACGTGCAAAAAAAGCTCCCAATCATCCAAAAAATTATTATCATGGATTCTAAAACGGAT
TACCAGGGATTTCAGTCGATGTACACGTTCGTCACATCTCATCTACCTCCCGGTTTTAATGAATACGATT
TTGTGCCAGAGTCCTTCGATAGGGACAAGACAATTGCACTGATCATGAACTCCTCTGGATCTACTGGTCT
GCCTAAAGGTGTCGCTCTGCCTCATAGAACTGCCTGCGTGAGATTCTCGCATGCCAGAGATCCTATTTTT
GGCAATCAAATCATTCCGGATACTGCGATTTTAAGTGTTGTTCCATTCCATCACGGTTTTGGAATGTTTA
CTACACTCGGATATTTGATATGTGGATTTCGAGTCGTCTTAATGTATAGATTTGAAGAAGAACTGTTTCT
GAGGAGCCTTCAGGATTACAAGATTCAAAGTGCGCTGCTGGTGCCAACCCTATTCTCCTTCTTCGCCAAA
AGCACTCTGATTGACAAATACGATTTATCTAATTTACACGAAATTGCTTCTGGTGGCGCTCCCCTCTCTA
AGGAAGTCGGGGAAGCGGTTGCCAAGAGGTTCCATCTGCCAGGTATCAGGCAAGGATATGGGCTCACTGA
GACTACATCAGCTATTCTGATTACACCCGAGGGGGATGATAAACCGGGCGCGGTCGGTAAAGTTGTTCCA
TTTTTTGAAGCGAAGGTTGTGGATCTGGATACCGGGAAAACGCTGGGCGTTAATCAAAGAGGCGAACTGT
GTGTGAGAGGTCCTATGATTATGTCCGGTTATGTAAACAATCCGGAAGCGACCAACGCCTTGATTGACAA
GGATGGATGGCTACATTCTGGAGACATAGCTTACTGGGACGAGGACGAACACTTCTTCATCGTTGACCGC
CTGAAGTCTCTGATTAAGTACAAAGGCTATCAGGTGGCTCCCGCTGAATTGGAATCCATCTTGCTCCAAC
ACCCCAACATCTTCGACGCAGGTGTCGCAGGTCTGCCCGACGATGACGCCGGTGAACTTCCCGCCGCCGT
TGTTGTTTTGGAGCACGGAAAGACGATGACGGAAAAAGAGATCGTGGATTACGTCGCCAGTCAAGTAACA
ACCGCGAAAAAGTTGCGCGGAGGAGTTGTGTTTGTGGACGAAGTACCGAAAGGTCTTACCGGAAAACTCG
ACGCAAGAAAAATCAGAGAGATCCTCATAAAGGCCAAGAAGGGCGGAAAGATCGCCGTGGGTTCGGATTA
TAAGGACCATGACGGAGACTATAAGGACCATGACCTCGACGCTGCAGCAGCGGATTATAAGGACGATGAC
GATAAGTGAGCTTGTCCTGCTTTAATGAGATATGCGAGAAGCCTATGATCGCATGATATTTGCTTTCAAT
TCTGTTGTGCACGTTGTAAAAAACCTGAGCATGTGTAGCTCAGATCCTTACCGCCGGTTTCGGTTCATTC
TAATGAATATATCACCCGTTACTATCGTATTTTTATGAATAATATTCTCCGTTCAATTTACTGATTGTAC
CCTACTACTTATATGTACAATATTAAAATGAAAACAATATATTGTGCTGAATAGGTTTATAGCGACATCT
ATGATAGAGCGCCACAATAACAAACAATTGCGTTTTATTATTACAAATCCAATTTTAAAAAAAGCGGCAG
AACCGGTCAAACCTAAAAGACTGATTACATAAATCTTATTCAAATTTCAAAAGTGCCCCAGGGGCTAGTA
TCTACGACACACCGAGCGGCGAACTAATAACGCTCACTGAAGGGAACTCCGGTTCCCCGCCGGCGCGCAT
GGGTGAGATTCCTTGAAGTTGAGTATTGGCCGTCCGCTCTACCGAAAGTTACGGGCACCATTCAACCCGG
TCCAGCACGGCGGCCGGGTAACCGACTTGCTGCCCCGAGAATTATGCAGCATTTTTTTGGTGTATGTGGG
CCCCAAATGAAGTGCAGGTCAAACCTTGACAGTGACGACAAATCGTTGGGCGGGTCCAGGGCGAATTTTG
CGACAACATGTCGAGGCTCAGCAGGACCGCT
Features (pLannotate 1.2.2; 11 found; start..end, strand, type, name):
     42..66      +  misc_feature   RB T-DNA repeat: right border repeat from nopaline C58 T-DNA
    178..198     -  CDS            TetR (fragment): tetracycline resistance regulatory protein; tetR
    225..1370    -  CDS            trfA: TRFA_ECOLX - Experimental evidence at protein level: Swiss-Prot protein existence level 1. Also involved in plasmid copy number control, promoting intermolecular coupling of protein bound iterons at oriV, which inhibits replication initiation. From Escherichia coli.
   1706..2294    -  rep_origin     ori: high-copy-number ColE1/pMB1/pBR322/pUC origin of replication
   2465..3325    -  CDS            AmpR: β-lactamase; bla; confers resistance to ampicillin, carbenicillin, and related antibiotics
   3326..3430    -  promoter       AmpR promoter: bla
   3517..4148    -  rep_origin     oriV: incP origin of replication
   4240..4264    +  misc_feature   LB T-DNA repeat: left border repeat from nopaline C58 T-DNA
   4513..4568    +  misc_feature   TMV Ω: translational enhancer from the tobacco mosaic virus 5'-leader sequence (Gallie et al., 1988)
   4570..6219    +  CDS            luciferase: firefly luciferase; luc+; enhanced luc+ version of the luciferase gene
   6317..7024    +  terminator     OCS terminator: octopine synthase terminator
