[The description below was written by a language model from this plasmid's Addgene catalogue record and pLannotate feature annotations shown in this document.]
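Description:
pEPYC1CB0496 is a MoClo (Golden Gate modular cloning) Level 1 construct built in the pICH47732 acceptor backbone, a binary-type vector for plant synthetic biology. The 7,031 nt plasmid carries nopaline C58-type left and right T-DNA border repeats flanking the cargo. This means the cassette can be transferred into plant cells by Agrobacterium as well as used directly as plasmid DNA. Outside the borders, the backbone combines a high-copy ColE1/pUC-type origin for propagation in E. coli with the broad-host-range incP oriV and its trfA replication initiator gene, which support maintenance in Agrobacterium. Selection is by ampicillin/carbenicillin through the bla gene under its native promoter. A short annotated TetR fragment appears to be a backbone remnant rather than a functional part.

The insert is a single synthetic transcription unit assembled through BsaI sites that were destroyed during cloning. MinSyn_030, one of a series of rationally designed minimal synthetic plant promoters, drives firefly luciferase (the enhanced luc+ version). The tobacco mosaic virus Ω 5′ leader precedes the coding sequence and acts as a translational enhancer. According to the catalogue entry the luciferase carries a C-terminal Flag tag, and transcription ends at the octopine synthase terminator. The automated feature table does not annotate the promoter or the Flag tag, but the unannotated stretches between the left border and Ω, and between the luciferase and the terminator, are consistent with their presence.

The plasmid serves as a luciferase reporter for measuring the strength and behaviour of the MinSyn_030 promoter in plant cells. As a Level 1 module, it can also be combined with other transcription units into higher-level multigene MoClo assemblies.
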