Addgene plasmid #154742: pEPYC1CB0496
Purpose: MoClo Level 1 luciferase reporter
Depositing lab: Nicola Patron. Depositing organization: Earlham Institute. Publication: Rational design of minimal synthetic promoters for plants. Cai YM, Kallam K, Tidd H, Gendarini G, Salzman A, Patron NJ. Nucleic Acids Res. 2020 Aug 28. pii: 5897334. doi: 10.1093/nar/gkaa682. PubMed 32856047.
Backbone
  Vector backbone: pICH47732
  Vector type: Synthetic Biology
Growth in bacteria
  Bacterial resistance: Ampicillin, 100 μg/mL
  Growth temperature: 37°C
  Growth strain: NEB Stable
  Copy number: High Copy
Gene/Insert
  Gene/Insert name: MinSyn_030 Firefly luciferase expression cassette [MinSyn_030::TMV::LucF::Flag::ocsT]
  Species: Synthetic
  Cloning method: Restriction Enzyme; 5′ cloning site BsaI (destroyed during cloning); 3′ cloning site BsaI (destroyed during cloning)
Terms and licenses: Academic/Nonprofit Terms; Industry Terms: Not Available to Industry
Depositor comments: Please visit https://www.biorxiv.org/content/10.1101/2020.05.14.095406v1 for bioRxiv preprint.
How to cite: pEPYC1CB0496 was a gift from Nicola Patron (Addgene plasmid # 154742 ; http://n2t.net/addgene:154742 ; RRID:Addgene_154742)
